>Addgene plasmid #32177 | pMN252 | depositor full sequence | sequence record 36465 | pMN252 sequence 4642 bps
GGCCGCCGGGGGCCGGGGGCGGCGCCGGGCGGCCCGGGGCGTCAGGCGCCGGGGGCGGTGTCCGGCGGCC
CCCAGAGGAACTGCGCCAGTTCCTCCGGATCGGTGAAGCCGGAGAGATCCAGCGGGGTCTCCTCGAACAC
CTCGAAGTCGTGCAGGAAGGTGAAGGCGAGCAGTTCGCGGGCGAAGTCCTCGGTCCGCTTCCACTGCGCC
CCGTCGAGCAGCGCGGCCAGGATCTCGCGGTCGCCCCGGAAGGCGTTGAGATGCAGTTGCACCAGGCTGT
AGCGGGAGTCTCCCGCATAGACGTCGGTGAAGTCGACGATCCCGGTGACCTCGGTCGCGGCCAGGTCCAC
GAAGATGTTGGTCCCGTGCAGGTCGCCGTGGACGAACCGGGGTTCGCGGCCGGCCAGCAGCGTGTCCACG
TCCGGCAGCCAGTCCTCCAGGCGGTCCAGCAGCCGGGGCGAGAGGTAGCCCCACCCGCGGTGGTCCTCGA
CGGTCGCCGCGCGGCGTTCCCGCAGCAGTTCCGGGAAGACCTCGGAATGGGGGGTGAGCACGGTGTTCCC
GGTCAGCGGCACCCTGTGCAGCCGGCCGAGCACCCGGCCGAGTTCGCGGGCCAGGGCGAGCAGCGCGTTC
CGGTCGGTCGTGCCGTCCATCGCGGACCGCCAGGTGGTGCCGGTCATCCGGCTCATCACCAGGTAGGGCC
ACGGCCAGGCTCCGGTGCCGGGCCGCAGCTCGCCGCGGCCGAGGAGGCGGGGCACCGGCACCGGGGCGTC
CGCCAGGACCGCGTACGCCTCCGACTCCGACGCGAGGCTCTCCGGACCGCACCAGTGCTCGCCGAACAGC
TTGATCACCGGGTCGGGCTCGCCGACCAGTACGGGGTTGGTGCTCTCGCCGGGCACCCGCAGCACCGGCG
GCACCGGCAGCCCGAGCTCCTCCAGGGCTCGGCGGGCCAGCGGCTCCCAGAATTCCTGGTCGTTCCGCAG
GCTCGCGTAGGAATCATCCGAATCAATACGGTCGAGAAGTAACAGGGATTCTTGTGTCACAGCGGACCTC
TATTCACAGGGTACGGGCCGGCTTAATTCCGCACGGCCGGTCGCGACACGGCCTGTCCGCACCGCGGTCA
GGCGTTGACGATGACGGGCTGGTCGGCCACGTCCGGGGAGTCAGGCAACTATGGATGAACGAAATAGACA
GATCGCTGAGATAGGTGCCTCACTGATTAAGCATTGGTAACTGTCAGACCAAGTTTACTCATATATACTT
TAGATTGATTTCGTTAACGAAGTTCCTATACTTTCTAGAGAATAGGAACTTCACTAGTACCTGGTTCGCG
AGTTTAAACGGGAGCTTATCGATACCGTCGGCTTCCTCGCTCACTGACTCGCTGCGCTCGGTCGTTCGGC
TGCGGCGAGCGGTATCAGCTCACTCAAAGGCGGTAATACGGTTATCCACAGAATCAGGGGATAACGCAGG
AAAGAACATGTGAGCAAAAGGCCAGCAAAAGGCCAGGAACCGTAAAAAGGCCGCGTTGCTGGCGTTTTTC
CATAGGCTCCGCCCCCCTGACGAGCATCACAAAAATCGACGCTCAAGTCAGAGGTGGCGAAACCCGACAG
GACTATAAAGATACCAGGCGTTTCCCCCTGGAAGCTCCCTCGTGCGCTCTCCTGTTCCGACCCTGCCGCT
TACCGGATACCTGTCCGCCTTTCTCCCTTCGGGAAGCGTGGCGCTTTCTCATAGCTCACGCTGTAGGTAT
CTCAGTTCGGTGTAGGTCGTTCGCTCCAAGCTGGGCTGTGTGCACGAACCCCCCGTTCAGCCCGACCGCT
GCGCCTTATCCGGTAACTATCGTCTTGAGTCCAACCCGGTAAGACACGACTTATCGCCACTGGCAGCAGC
CACTGGTAACAGGATTAGCAGAGCGAGGTATGTAGGCGGTGCTACAGAGTTCTTGAAGTGGTGGCCTAAC
TACGGCTACACTAGAAGGACAGTATTTGGTATCTGCGCTCTGCTGAAGCCAGTTACCTTCGGAAAAAGAG
TTGGTAGCTCTTGATCCGGCAAACAAACCACCGCTGGTAGCGGTGGTTTTTTTGTTTGCAAGCAGCAGAT
TACGCGCAGAAAAAAAGGATCTCAAGAAGATCCTTTGATCTTTTCTACGGGGTCTGACGCTCAGTGGAAC
GAAAACTCACGTTAAGGGATTTTGGTCATGAGATTATCAAAAAGGATCTTCACCTAGATCCTTTTAAATT
AAAAATGAAGTTTTAAATCAATCTAAAGTATATATGAGTAAACTTGGTCTGACAGTTACCAATGCTTAAT
CAGTGAGGCACCTATCTCAGCGATCTGTCTATTTCGTTCATCCATAGTTGCCTGACTCCCCGTCGTGTAG
ATAACTACGATACGGGAGGGCTTACCATCTGGCCCCAGTGCTGCAATGATACCGCGAGACCCACGCTCAC
CGGCTCCAGATTTATCAGCAATAAACCAGCCAGCCGGAAGGGCCGAGCGCAGAAGTGGTCCTGCAACTTT
ATCCGCCTCCATCCAGTCTATTAATTGTTGCCGGGAAGCTAGAGTAAGTAGTTCGCCAGTTAATAGTTTG
CGCAACGTTGTTGCCATTGCTACAGGCATCGTGGTGTCACGCTCGTCGTTTGGTATGGCTTCATTCAGCT
CCGGTTCCCAACGATCAAGGCGAGTTACATGATCCCCCATGTTGTGCAAAAAAGCGGTTAGCTCCTTCGG
TCCTCCGATCGTTGTCAGAAGTAAGTTGGCCGCAGTGTTATCACTCATGGTTATGGCAGCACTGCATAAT
TCTCTTACTGTCATGCCATCCGTAAGATGCTTTTCTGTGACTGGTGAGTACTCAACCAAGTCATTCTGAG
AATAGTGTATGCGGCGACCGAGTTGCTCTTGCCCGGCGTCAATACGGGATAATACCGCGCCACATAGCAG
AACTTTAAAAGTGCTCATCATTGGAAAACGTTCTTCGGGGCGAAAACTCTCAAGGATCTTACCGCTGTTG
AGATCCAGTTCGATGTAACCCACTCGTGCACCCAACTGATCTTCAGCATCTTTTACTTTCACCAGCGTTT
CTGGGTGAGCAAAAACAGGAAGGCAAAATGCCGCAAAAAAGGGAATAAGGGCGACACGGAAATGTTGAAT
ACTCATACTCTTCCTTTTTCAATATTATTGAAGCATTTATCAGGGTTATTGTCTCATGAGCGGATACATA
TTTGAATGTATTTAGAAAAATAAACAAATAGGGGTTCCGCGCACATTTCCCCGAAAAGTGCCACCTG
[124 nt withheld, positions 3288-3411]
CGCCCTAGTGGATCTAAAAAAAAGCCCGCTCATTAGGCGGGCTAGATCGGGTCGGTACTCGGCGTTCACC
CGGATGCCGCTGGGCGGTGACGATCCCGAATACACCGCTGCGACTAGGGGCGCAGCCGCGCCCGTCATCG
CCGTGCTGTCCTCGTACGGCCTCGACGGTGAGCAGGCTTTCTACGCGGCGCTCGAGTTTTGGTCGGCACT
GCATGGGTTTCTGTTGCTGGAAACGACCGGCGTCATGGACGACATCGATACCGATGCGGTGTTCACCGAC
ATGGTGCTGCGGCTGGCGGCGGGCATGGAAAGGCGCACCACACACGGTGGTACCGCGTCAACGTAGCGCC
CTGCTTCGGCCGCAACGCCCGCTTTGACCTGCCAGACTGGCGGCGGGTATTGTGGTTGCTCGTGCCTGGC
GGCTTACGCTTGATGTAGGGGCGTTTGATGCCGGGCCAATTCGCATGTCCGCGATGCCTCGGATGAGACG
AATCGAGTTTGAGGCAAGCTATGCGACACACCCGGCCGCGGGTAACCGTGGCGGGGCATGGCCGACAAAC
AGAACGTGAAAGCGCCCAAGATAGAAAGCCGGTAGATGCCAACCATCCAGCAGCTGGTCCGCAAGGGTCG
TCGGGACAAGATCAGTAAGGTCAAGACCGCGGCTCTGAAGGGCAGCCCGCAGCGTCGTGGTGTATGCACC
CGCGTGTACACCACCACTCCGAAGAAGCCGAACTCGGCGCTTCGGAAGGTTGCCCGCGTGAAGTTGACGA
GTCAGGTCGAGGTCACGGCGTACATTCCCGGCGAGGGCCACAACCTGCAGGAGGACTCGATGGTGCTGGT
GCGCGGCGGCCGGGTGAAGGACCTGCCTGGTGTGCGCTACAAGATCATCCGCGGTTCGCTGGATACGCAG
GGTGTCAAGAACCGCAAACAGGCACGCAGCCGTTACGGCGCTAAGAAGGAGAAGGGCTGATGCNACGCAA
GGGATCTAGCCCGCCTAATGAGCGGGCTTTTTTTTAGATCCCCCTATTTAAATTCGCGATTAATTAAGAA
GTTCCTATACTTTCTAGAGAATAGGAACTTCGAGCTCGAATTCGATAAAATAAAAAAGGGGACCCTAGAG
GTCCCCTTTTTTATTTTATCGAATTCGTTGTGACAATTTACCGAACAACTCCGCGGCCGGGAAGCCGATC
TCGGCTTGAACGAATTGTTAGGTGGCGGTACTTGGGTCGAT
Features (pLannotate 1.2.2; 12 found; start..end, strand, type, name):
     45..1037    -  CDS            hyg: KHYB_STRHY - Experimental evidence at protein level: Swiss-Prot protein existence level 1. The aminoglycoside phosphotransferases achieve inactivation of their antibiotic substrates by phosphorylation. From Streptomyces hygroscopicus.
   1154..1229    +  CDS            bla(M) (fragment): β-lactamase lacking the signal sequence; bla(M); allows cytosolic expression of β-lactamase
   1279..1312    -  protein_bind   FRT (minimal): supports FLP-mediated excision but not integration (Turan and Bode, 2011) FLP recombinase from the Saccharomyces cerevisiae 2μ plasmid
   1343..1360    +  misc_feature   MCS (fragment): pBluescript multiple cloning site
   1537..2125    -  rep_origin     ori: high-copy-number ColE1/pMB1/pBR322/pUC origin of replication
   2296..3156    -  CDS            AmpR: β-lactamase; bla; confers resistance to ampicillin, carbenicillin, and related antibiotics
   3157..3261    -  promoter       AmpR promoter: bla
   3288..3415    +  rep_origin     f1 ori (fragment) (sequence partly withheld): f1 bacteriophage origin of replication; arrow indicates direction of (+) strand synthesis
   3461..3754    +  CDS            Y681_MYCTU (fragment): Experimental evidence at protein level: Swiss-Prot protein existence level 1. From Mycobacterium tuberculosis (strain ATCC 25618 / H37Rv).
   4007..4378    +  CDS            rpsL: RS12_MYCBO - Experimental evidence at protein level: Swiss-Prot protein existence level 1. Interacts with and stabilizes bases of the 16S rRNA that are involved in tRNA selection in the A site and with the mRNA backbone. Located at the interface of the 30S and 50S subunits, it traverses the body of the 30S subunit contacting proteins on the other side and probably holding the rRNA structure together. The combined cluster of proteins S8, S12 and S17 appears to hold together the shoulder and platform of the 30S subunit (By similarity). From Mycobacterium bovis (strain ATCC BAA-935 / AF2122/97).
   4459..4492    -  protein_bind   FRT (minimal): supports FLP-mediated excision but not integration (Turan and Bode, 2011) FLP recombinase from the Saccharomyces cerevisiae 2μ plasmid
   4619..4642    -  CDS            GmR (fragment): gentamycin acetyltransferase; aacC1; confers resistance to gentamycin
