[The description below was written by a language model from this plasmid's Addgene catalogue record and pLannotate feature annotations shown in this document.]
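Description:
pMN252 is a 4.6 kb suicide vector for making gene deletions in mycobacteria, built on the pMN250 backbone. It replicates at high copy in E. coli from a ColE1/pUC-type origin, and no mycobacterial origin is annotated. This fits the depositor's description of a plasmid that cannot persist in mycobacteria unless it recombines into the chromosome. The catalogue lists hygromycin as the selection. The feature table also shows a complete β-lactamase (AmpR) gene with its promoter, along with short fragments of an f1 origin, a pBluescript polylinker, a second bla sequence and a gentamicin resistance gene, which are probably remnants of earlier cloning steps.

The payload has two parts. The first is a hygromycin phosphotransferase gene from Streptomyces hygroscopicus flanked by two minimal FRT sites in the same orientation (the plasmid is circular, so the FRT near the end of the numbered sequence sits just upstream of hyg). After this cassette has replaced a target gene, yeast FLP recombinase can excise the marker and leave a single FRT scar, so the same marker can be reused for consecutive deletions. The second is a mycobacterial rpsL gene, encoding ribosomal protein S12, which lies outside the FRT-flanked cassette next to a fragment matching an M. tuberculosis protein. Wild-type rpsL is dominant and restores streptomycin sensitivity in a streptomycin-resistant rpsL mutant host, which the depositor states is required. Streptomycin therefore counterselects against clones that retain the vector backbone, enriching for double-crossover allelic exchange.

The record does not describe any homology arms, so users presumably clone target-flanking regions on either side of the FRT-hyg-FRT cassette. The promoters driving hyg and rpsL are not annotated.
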