Addgene plasmid #32177: pMN252
Depositing lab: Michael Niederweis. Depositing organization: Friedrich-Alexander-Universitaet Erlangen-Nuremberg. Publication: Consecutive gene deletions in Mycobacterium smegmatis using the yeast FLP recombinase. Stephan J, Stemmer V, Niederweis M. Gene. 2004 Dec 8;343(1):181-90. 10.1016/j.gene.2004.08.028 PubMed 15563844.
Backbone
  Vector backbone: pMN250
  Vector type: Bacterial Expression
Growth in bacteria
  Bacterial resistance: Hygromycin, 200 μg/mL
  Growth temperature: 37°C
  Growth strain: DH5alpha
  Copy number: High Copy
Gene/Insert
  Gene/Insert name: rpsL, FRT-hyg-FRT
  Cloning method: Restriction Enzyme; 5′ cloning site Sph I (destroyed during cloning); 3′ cloning site EcoRV (destroyed during cloning)
  Sequencing primers: 5′ ColE2
Terms and licenses: Academic/Nonprofit Terms; Industry Terms: Not Available to Industry
Depositor comments: This is a suicide vector for gene deletions in mycobacteria; requires rpsL mutant (streptomycin resistant)
How to cite: pMN252 was a gift from Michael Niederweis (Addgene plasmid # 32177 ; http://n2t.net/addgene:32177 ; RRID:Addgene_32177)
