>Addgene plasmid #32177 | pMN252 | addgene partial sequence | sequence record 38744 | pBR322ori-F 5'-GGGAAACGCCTGGTATCTTT-3'
TCTGACTTGAGCGTCGATTTTTGTGATGCTCGTCAGGGGGGCGGAGCCTATGGAAAAACGCCAGCAACGC
GGCCTTTTTACGGTTCCTGGCCTTTTGCTGGCCTTTTGCTCACATGTTCTTTCCTGCGTTATCCCCTGAT
TCTGTGGATAACCGTATTACCGCCTTTGAGTGAGCTGATACCGCTCGCCGCAGCCGAACGACCGAGCGCA
GCGAGTCAGTGAGCGAGGAAGCGGAAGAGCGCCCAATACGCAAACCGCCTCTCCCCGCGCGTTGGCCGAT
TCATTAATGCA
