>Addgene plasmid #32177 | pMN252 | addgene partial sequence | sequence record 39878 | ColE2 5'-CCGCAGCCGAACGACCGAGC-3'
TCGATAAGCTCCCGTTTAAACTCGCGAACCAGGTACTAGTGAAGTTCCTATTCTCTAGAAAGTATAGGAA
CTTCGTTAACGAAATCAATCTAAAGTATATATGAGTAAACTTGGTCTGACAGTTACCAATGCTTAATCAG
TGAGGCACCTATCTCAGCGATCTGTCTATTTCGTTCATCCATAGTTGCCTGACTCCCCGACGTGGCCGAC
CAGCCCGTCATCGTCAACGCCTGATCCGCGGTGCGGACAGGCCGTGTCGCGACCGGCCGTGCGGAATTAA
GCCGGCCCGTACCCTGTGAATAGAGGTCCGCTGTGACACAAGAATCCCTGTTACTTCTCGACCGTATTGA
TTCGGATGATTCCTACGCGAGCCTGCGGAACGACCAGGAATTCTGGGAGCCGCTGGCCCGCCGAGCCCTG
GAGGAGCTCGGGCTGCCGGTGCCGCCGGTGCTGCGGGTGCCCGGCGAGAGCACCAACCCCGTACTGGTCG
GCGAGCCCGGCCCGGTGATCAAGCTGTTCGGCGAGCACTGGTGCGGTCCGGAGAGCCTCGCGTCGGAGTC
GGAGGCGTACGCGGTCCTGGCGGACGCCCCGGTGCCGGTGCCCCGCCTCCTCGGCCGCGGCGAGCTGCGG
CCCGGCACCGGAGCCTGGCCGTGGCCCTACCTGGTGATGAGCCGGATGACCGGCACCACCTGGCGGTCCG
CGATGGACGGCACGACCGACCGGAACGCGCTGCTCGCCCTGGCCCGCGAACTCGGCCGGGTGCTCGGCCG
GCTGCACAGGGTGCCGCTGACCGGGAACACCGTGCTCACCCCCCATTCCGAGGTCTTCCCGGAACTGCTG
CGGGAACGCCGCGCGGCGACCGTCGAGGACCACCGCGGGTGGGGCTACCTCTCGCCCCGGC
